>Addgene plasmid #210163 | pRH3069 | addgene full sequence | sequence record 415792 | Addgene NGS Result
GCTGCTTGGCGGTCGAGTTTATCATTATCAATACTGCCATTTCAAAGAATACGTAAATAATTAATAGTAG
TGATTTTCCTAACTTTATTTAGTCAAAAAATTAGCCTTTTAATTCTGCTGTAACCCGTACATGCCCAAAA
TAGGGGGCGGGTTACACAGAATATATAACATCGTAGGTGTCTGGGTGAACAGTTTATTCCTGGCATCCAC
TAAATATAATGGAGCCCGCTTTTTAAGCTGGCATCCAGAAAAAAAAAGAATCCCAGCACCAAAATATTGT
TTTCTTCACCAACCATCAGTTCATAGGTCCATTCTCTTAGCGCAACTACAGAGAACAGGGGCACAAACAG
GCAAAAAACGGGCACAACCTCAATGGAGTGATGCAACCTGCCTGGAGTAAATGATGACACAAGGCAATTG
ACCCACGCATGTATCTATCTCATTTTCTTACACCTTCTATTACCTTCTGCTCTCTCTGATTTGGAAAAAG
CTGAAAAAAAAGGTTGAAACCAGTTCCCTGAAATTATTCCCCTACTTGACTAATAAGTATATAAAGACGG
TAGGTATTGATTGTAATTCTGTAAATCTATTTCTTAAACTTCTTAAATTCTACTTTTATAGTTAGTCTTT
TTTTTAGTTTTAAAACACCAAGAACTTAGTTTCGACGGATCTGCAGGAATTCGATATCAAGCTTATCGAT
ACCGTCGACCTCGAGAATGGCTGCCGTCACATTACATCTAAGAGCTGAAACTAAACCCCTAGAGGCACGT
GCTGCCTTAACACCTACCACGGTTAAAAAACTGATAGCTAAGGGCTTCAAAATATATGTAGAGGACAGTC
CACAATCTACTTTCAATATTAACGAATATCGTCAAGCAGGTGCCATTATAGTGCCTGCAGGTTCATGGAA
AACCGCTCCACGCGACAGAATCATTATAGGTTTGAAGGAAATGCCTGAAACCGATACTTTCCCTCTAGTC
CACGAACACATCCAGTTTGCTCACTGCTACAAAGACCAAGCTGGGTGGCAAAATGTCCTTATGAGATTTA
TTAAGGGACACGGTACTCTATATGATTTGGAATTTTTGGAAAATGACCAAGGTAGAAGAGTTGCTGCCTT
TGGATTTTACGCTGGGTTCGCAGGTGCAGCCCTTGGTGTAAGAGACGTTGCATTCAAGCAAACGCATTCT
GACGATGAAGACTTGCCTGCAGTGTCGCCTTACCCCAATGAAAAGGCATTGGTTAAAGATGTTACCAAAG
ATTATAAAGAAGCCTTAGCCACCGGAGCCAGAAAGCCAACCGTGTTAATCATTGGTGCGCTAGGAAGATG
TGGTTCCGGTGCCATCGATCTGTTGCACAAAGTTGGTATTCCAGATGCTAACATATTAAAATGGGATATC
AAAGAAACTTCCCGTGGTGGTCCCTTTGACGAAATTCCACAAGCTGATATTTTTATCAATTGTATATATC
TATCGAAGCCAATTGCTCCTTTCACTAACATGGAGAAACTGAATAATCCTAACAGAAGACTAAGGACCGT
GGTGGACGTATCAGCAGACACTACCAACCCTCACAACCCCATCCCAATATACACTGTGGCTACTGTGTTT
AACAAACCTACCGTTCTGGTACCTACCACTGCCGGGCCTAAATTATCTGTCATCTCTATTGATCACTTGC
CTTCTTTGCTGCCAAGAGAAGCTTCAGAATTTTTCTCTCATGATCTCTTACCATCTTTAGAGCTCCTACC
TCAAAGAAAAACTGCTCCTGTCTGGGTTAGAGCCAAGAAATTGTTCGATAGACATTGCGCTCGTGTTAAA
AGATCTTCAAGATTGGGTCGACGGATCCCCGGGTTAATTAACAGTAAAGGAGAAGAACTTTTCACTGGAG
TTGTCCCAATTCTTGTTGAATTAGATGGTGATGTTAATGGGCACAAATTTTCTGTCAGTGGAGAGGGTGA
AGGTGATGCAACATACGGAAAACTTACCCTTAAATTTATTTGCACTACTGGAAAACTACCTGTTCCATGG
CCAACACTTGTCACTACTTTCACTTATGGTGTTCAATGCTTTTCAAGATACCCAGATCATATGAAACGGC
ATGACTTTTTCAAGAGTGCCATGCCCGAAGGTTATGTACAGGAAAGAACTATATTTTTCAAAGATGACGG
GAACTACAAGACACGTGCTGAAGTCAAGTTTGAAGGTGATACCCTTGTTAATAGAATCGAGTTAAAAGGT
ATTGATTTTAAAGAAGATGGAAACATTCTTGGACACAAATTGGAATACAACTATAACTCACACAATGTAT
ACATCATGGCAGACAAACAAAAGAATGGAATCAAAGTTAACTTCAAAATTAGACACAACATTGAAGATGG
AAGCGTTCAACTAGCAGACCATTATCAACAAAATACTCCAATTGGCGATGGCCCTGTCCTTTTACCAGAC
AACCATTACCTGTCCACACAATCTGCCCTTTCGAAAGATCCCAACGAAAAGAGAGACCACATGGTCCTTC
TTGAGTTTGTAACAGCTGCTGGGATTACACATGGCATGGATGAACTATACAAATAGGGCGCGCCACTTCT
AAATAAGCGAATTTCTTATGATTTATGATTTTTATTATTAAATAAGTTATAAAAAAAATAAGTGTATACA
AATTTTAAAGTGACTCTTAGGTTTTAAAACGAAAATTCTTATTCTTGAGTAACTCTTTCCTGTAGGTCAG
GTTGCTTTCTCAGGTATAGTATGAGGTCGCTCTTATTGACCACACCTCTACCGGCAGCCCTATAGTGAGT
CGTATTACGCGCGCTCACTGGCCGTCGTTTTACAACGTCGTGACTGGGAAAACCCTGGCGTTACCCAACT
TAATCGCCTTGCAGCACATCCCCCTTTCGCCAGCTGGCGTAATAGCGAAGAGGCCCGCACCGATCGCCCT
TCCCAACAGTTGCGCAGCCTGAATGGCGAATGG
[124 nt withheld, positions 2974-3097]
C
[91 nt withheld, positions 3099-3189]
A
[49 nt withheld, positions 3191-3239]
CCTTTGACGTTGGAGTCCACGTTCTTT
[37 nt withheld, positions 3267-3303]
ACCCTATCTCGGTCTATTCTTTTGATTTATAAGGGATTTTGCCGATTTCGGCCTATTGGTTAAAAAATGA
GCTGATTTAACAAAAATTTAACGCGAATTTTAACAAAATATTAACGCTTACAATTTCCTGATGCGGTATT
TTCTCCTTACGCATCTGTGCGGTATTTCACACCGCATAGATCTTATGTATGAAATTCTTAAAAAAGGACA
CCTGTAAGCGTTGATTTCTATGTATGAAGTCCACATTTGATGTAATCATAACAAAGCCTAAAAAATAGGT
ATATCATTTTATAATTATTTGCTGTACAAGTATATCAATAAACTTATATATTACTTGTTTTCTAGATAAG
CTTCGTAACCGACAGTTTCTAACTTTTGTGCTTTGACAAGAACTTCTTCTTCTTGCTTTAATAAAAACTG
TTCCATTTTCGTTGTATAACTTGAATCATAAGCGCCAAGCAGTCTGACAGCCAACAGCGCAGCGTTCGTA
CTATTATTAATAGCGACGGTAGCTACTGGAACACCTCTAGGCATTTGCACAATTGAATGTAAAGAATCTA
CTCCATCTAGACAAGAACCTTTTACGGGCACACCGATGACAGGAAGTGGTGTCATTGCAGCCACCATACC
TGGCAAGTGAGCAGCCCCACCAGCTCCAGCGATAATTGTTTTAATTCCACGCTTGCTTGCGGAAATAGCA
TATGCTGACATCCTATGTGGAGTTCTATGAGCAGAGACTATTGTCACTTCAAATGGAACGCCAAAATCTT
TTAAAACCGCACATGCGGCAGACATTACCGGCAAGTCAGAGTCTGATCCCATGATGATTCCAACCAATGG
TTTGACCATTGCTTCCAAGTCCAACTTTTGAGCGACAGAGATTTTGATTGGAATATCAGTTCTACCTGTA
ATGTAGTTCAGCCTTTGTTCACATTCCGCCATACTGGAGGCAATAATATTTATGTGACCTACTTTTCTGT
TAGGTCTAGACTCTTTTCCATATAAGTACACTGAGGAACCTGGAGTCGCCAATGCTCTTTCGCAAGTTTC
TAGCTCTTTATCTTTTGTATGTTTGTCTCCAAGAACATTTAGCATAATGGCGTTCGTTGTAATGGTGGAG
AAAGATGTGAAATTCTTTGGCATTGGCAAATCCAATATTGATCTCAAATGAGCTTCAAATTGAGAAGTGA
CGCAAGCATCAATGGTATAATGTCCAGAGTTGTGAGGCCTTGGGGCAATTTCGTTAATAAGCAATTCCCC
TGTTTCTAAATAGAACATTTCCACACCAAATATACCACAACCGGGAAAAGATTTGATTGCATTTTCTGCC
AACAACTTCGCCTTAAGTTGAACGGAGTCCGGAACTCTAGCAGGCGCATAACATAAGTCACAAATATTGT
CCTTGTGGATAGTCTCTACAATTGGGTAAGAAAACACTAAACCGTTAACAGACCTCACAATCATGACTGC
TAATTCTTTAGTAAATGGTGCCCATTTTTCGGCGTACAAAGGACGATCCTTCAGTACTTCCAAAGCTTCC
GGAATCATTTCCTTATTCTTTACAACGAAGTTACCTCTTCCATCGTATGCCAAAGTCCTCGACTTCAAGA
CGAATGGAAAACCCAAATCTCTTCCAACATTCAATAGGGACGTCTCACTGGCTTGTTCCACAGGAACACT
TTGGGTAACTGCTATACCATTTTTGATTAAATGCTCTTTTTGAATATATTTGTCTTGTATCAATCTGATT
GTTTCTGGAGAAGGGTAAATTTTTAATTTGGGATGTTTTACTTGAAGATTCTTTAGTGTAGGAACATCAA
CATGCTCAATCTCAATCGTTAGCACATCACATTTTTCAGCTAGTTTTTCGATATCAAGAGGATTGGAAAA
GGAGCCATTAACGTGGTCATTGGAGTTGCTTATTTGTTTGGCAGGAGAATTTTCAGCATCTAGTATTACC
GTCTTAATGTTGAGCCTGTTTGCTGCCTCAACAATCATACGTCCCAATTGTCCCCCTCCTAATATACCAA
CTGTTCTAGAATCCATACTTGATTGTTTTGTCCGATTTTCTTGTTTTTCTTGATTGTTATAGTAGGATGT
ACTTAGAAGAGAGATCCAACGATTTTACGCACCAATTTATACATGAAATGCTCCATAATATTGTCCATTT
AGTTCTTAATAAAAGGTCAGCAAGAGTCAATCACTTAGTATTACCCGGTTCGTAGCCATGCAACAAGAGT
CATTTGTCAGCATAGCTGTAATAATCAATCATGACGTAAGAAATGTATCATAATTAAAAGTTGTTAAAGA
TGTCAGTGTTATGTTGGTGTTACAAAATTCTCGGCTTCTCACTAATATTTAATATCTCTTAAATTTTATC
TGTCTTTGATTCTTTTAAGAAAAGTTATGTATTATTCAAGAATTAATTCAGATCTATTCTTTTGATTTAT
AAGGGATTTTGCCGATTTCGGCCTATTGGTTAAAAAATGAGCTGATTTAACAAAAATTTAACGCGAATTT
TAACAAAATATTAACGCTTACAATTTCCTGATGCGGTATTTTCTCCTTACGCATCTGTGCGGTATTTCAC
ACCGCATATGGTGCACTCTCAGTACAATCTGCTCTGATGCCGCATAGTTAAGCCAGCCCCGACACCCGCC
AACACCCGCTGACGCGCCCTGACGGGCTTGTCTGCTCCCGGCATCCGCTTACAGACAAGCTGTGACCGTC
TCCGGGAGCTGCATGTGTCAGAGGTTTTCACCGTCATCACCGAAACGCGCGAGACGAAAGGGCCTCGTGA
TACGCCTATTTTTATAGGTTAATGTCATGATCTTTTTGTGTGGTGCCCTCCTCCTTGTCAATATTAATGT
TAAAGTGCAATTCTTTTTCCTTATCACGTTGAGCCATTAGTATCAATTTGCTTACCTGTATTCCTTTACA
TCCTCCTTTTTCTCCTTCTTGATAAATGTATGTAGATTGCGTATATAGTTTCGTCTACCCTATGAACATA
TTCCATTTTGTAATTTCGTGTCGTTTCTATTATGAATTTCATTTATAAAGTTTATGTACAAATATCATAA
AAAAAGAGAATCTTTTTAAGCAAGGATTTTCTTAACTTCTTCGGCGACAGCATCACCGACTTCGGTGGTA
CTGTTGGAACCACCTAAATCACCAGTTCTGATACCTGCATCCAAAACCTTTTTAACTGCATCTTCAATGG
CCTTACCTTCTTCAGGCAAGTTCAATGACAATTTCAACATCATTGCAGCAGACAAGATAGTGGCGATAGG
GTTGACCTTATTCTTTGGCAAATCTGGAGCAGAACCGTGGCATGGTTCGTACAAACCAAATGCGGTGTTC
TTGTCTGGCAAAGAGGCCAAGGACGCAGATGGCAACAAACCCAAGGAACCTGGGATAACGGAGGCTTCAT
CGGAGATGATATCACCAAACATGTTGCTGGTGATTATAATACCATTTAGGTGGGTTGGGTTCTTAACTAG
GATCATGGCGGCAGAATCAATCAATTGATGTTGAACCTTCAATGTAGGGAATTCGTTCTTGATGGTTTCC
TCCACAGTTTTTCTCCATAATCTTGAAGAGGCCAAAACATTAGCTTTATCCAAGGACCAAATAGGCAATG
GTGGCTCATGTTGTAGGGCCATGAAAGCGGCCATTCTTGTGATTCTTTGCACTTCTGGAACGGTGTATTG
TTCACTATCCCAAGCGACACCATCACCATCGTCTTCCTTTCTCTTACCAAAGTAAATACCTCCCACTAAT
TCTCTGACAACAACGAAGTCAGTACCTTTAGCAAATTGTGGCTTGATTGGAGATAAGTCTAAAAGAGAGT
CGGATGCAAAGTTACATGGTCTTAAGTTGGCGTACAATTGAAGTTCTTTACGGATTTTTAGTAAACCTTG
TTCAGGTCTAACACTACCGGTACCCCATTTAGGACCACCCACAGCACCTAACAAAACGGCATCAGCCTTC
TTGGAGGCTTCCAGCGCCTCATCTGGAAGTGGAACACCTGTAGCATCGATAGCAGCACCACCAATTAAAT
GATTTTCGAAATCGAACTTGACATTGGAACGAACATCAGAAATAGCTTTAAGAACCTTAATGGCTTCGGC
TGTGATTTCTTGACCAACGTGGTCACCTGGCAAAACGACGATCTTCTTAGGGGCAGACATTAGAATGGTA
TATCCTTGAAATATATATATATATATTGCTGAAATGTAAAAGGTAAGAAAAGTTAGAAAGTAAGACGATT
GCTAACCACCTATTGGAAAAAACAATAGGTCCTTAAATAATATTGTCAACTTCAAGTATTGTGATGCAAG
CATTTAGTCATGAACGCTTCTCTATTCTATATGAAAAGCCGGTTCCGGCGCTCTCACCTTTCCTTTTTCT
CCCAATTTTTCAGTTGAAAAAGGTATATGCGTCAGGCGACCTCTGAAATTAACAAAAAATTTCCAGTCAT
CGAATTTGATTCTGTGCGATAGCGCCCCTGTGTGTTCTCGTTATGTTGAGGAAAAAAATAATGGTTGCTA
AGAGATTCGAACTCTTGCATCTTACGATACCTGAGTATTCCCACAGTTAACTGCGGTCAAGATATTTCTT
GAATCAGGCGCCTTAGACCGCTCGGCCAAACAACCAATTACTTGTTGAGAAATAGAGTATAATTATCCTA
TAAATATAACGTTTTTGAACACACATGAACAAGGAAGTACAGGAGACGTCAGGTGGCACTTTTCGGGGAA
ATGTGCGCGGAACCCCTATTTGTTTATTTTTCTAAATACATTCAAATATGTATCCGCTCATGAGACAATA
ACCCTGATAAATGCTTCAATAATATTGAAAAAGGAAGAGTATGAGTATTCAACATTTCCGTGTCGCCCTT
ATTCCCTTTTTTGCGGCATTTTGCCTTCCTGTTTTTGCTCACCCAGAAACGCTGGTGAAAGTAAAAGATG
CTGAAGATCAGTTGGGTGCACGAGTGGGTTACATCGAACTGGATCTCAACAGCGGTAAGATCCTTGAGAG
TTTTCGCCCCGAAGAACGTTTTCCAATGATGAGCACTTTTAAAGTTCTGCTATGTGGCGCGGTATTATCC
CGTATTGACGCCGGGCAAGAGCAACTCGGTCGCCGCATACACTATTCTCAGAATGACTTGGTTGAGTACT
CACCAGTCACAGAAAAGCATCTTACGGATGGCATGACAGTAAGAGAATTATGCAGTGCTGCCATAACCAT
GAGTGATAACACTGCGGCCAACTTACTTCTGACAACGATCGGAGGACCGAAGGAGCTAACCGCTTTTTTG
CACAACATGGGGGATCATGTAACTCGCCTTGATCGTTGGGAACCGGAGCTGAATGAAGCCATACCAAACG
ACGAGCGTGACACCACGATGCCTGTAGCAATGGCAACAACGTTGCGCAAACTATTAACTGGCGAACTACT
TACTCTAGCTTCCCGGCAACAATTAATAGACTGGATGGAGGCGGATAAAGTTGCAGGACCACTTCTGCGC
TCGGCCCTTCCGGCTGGCTGGTTTATTGCTGATAAATCTGGAGCCGGTGAGCGTGGGTCTCGCGGTATCA
TTGCAGCACTGGGGCCAGATGGTAAGCCCTCCCGTATCGTAGTTATCTACACGACGGGGAGTCAGGCAAC
TATGGATGAACGAAATAGACAGATCGCTGAGATAGGTGCCTCACTGATTAAGCATTGGTAACTGTCAGAC
CAAGTTTACTCATATATACTTTAGATTGATTTAAAACTTCATTTTTAATTTAAAAGGATCTAGGTGAAGA
TCCTTTTTGATAATCTCATGACCAAAATCCCTTAACGTGAGTTTTCGTTCCACTGAGCGTCAGACCCCGT
AGAAAAGATCAAAGGATCTTCTTGAGATCCTTTTTTTCTGCGCGTAATCTGCTGCTTGCAAACAAAAAAA
CCACCGCTACCAGCGGTGGTTTGTTTGCCGGATCAAGAGCTACCAACTCTTTTTCCGAAGGTAACTGGCT
TCAGCAGAGCGCAGATACCAAATACTGTTCTTCTAGTGTAGCCGTAGTTAGGCCACCACTTCAAGAACTC
TGTAGCACCGCCTACATACCTCGCTCTGCTAATCCTGTTACCAGTGGCTGCTGCCAGTGGCGATAAGTCG
TGTCTTACCGGGTTGGACTCAAGACGATAGTTACCGGATAAGGCGCAGCGGTCGGGCTGAACGGGGGGTT
CGTGCACACAGCCCAGCTTGGAGCGAACGACCTACACCGAACTGAGATACCTACAGCGTGAGCTATGAGA
AAGCGCCACGCTTCCCGAAGGGAGAAAGGCGGACAGGTATCCGGTAAGCGGCAGGGTCGGAACAGGAGAG
CGCACGAGGGAGCTTCCAGGGGGAAACGCCTGGTATCTTTATAGTCCTGTCGGGTTTCGCCACCTCTGAC
TTGAGCGTCGATTTTTGTGATGCTCGTCAGGGGGGCGGAGCCTATGGAAAAACGCCAGCAACGCGGCCTT
TTTACGGTTCCTGGCCTTTTGCTGGCCTTTTGCTCACATGTTCTTTCCTGCGTTATCCCCTGATTCTGTG
GATAACCGTATTACCGCCTTTGAGTGAGCTGATACCGCTCGCCGCAGCCGAACGACCGAGCGCAGCGAGT
CAGTGAGCGAGGAAGCGGAAGAGCGCCCAATACGCAAACCGCCTCTCCCCGCGCGTTGGCCGATTCATTA
ATGCAGCTGGCACGACAGGTTTCCCGACTGGAAAGCGGGCAGTGAGCGCAACGCAATTAATGTGAGTTAG
CTCACTCATTAGGCACCCCAGGCTTTACACTTTATGCTTCCGGCTCGTATGTTGTGTGGAATTGTGAGCG
GATAACAATTTCACACAGGAAACAGCTATGACCATGATTACGCCAAGCGCGCAATTAACCCTCACTAAAG
GGAACAAAAGCTGGAGCTCCACCGCGGTGGCGGCC
Features (pLannotate 1.2.2; 25 found; start..end, strand, type, name):
     22..665     +  promoter       GAP promoter: S. cerevisiae TDH3; promoter for glyceraldehyde-3-phosphate dehydrogenase
    671..715     +  misc_feature   MCS (fragment): pBluescript multiple cloning site
    717..1835    +  CDS            LYS1: LYS1_YEAST - Experimental evidence at protein level: Swiss-Prot protein existence level 1. Catalyzes the NAD(+)-dependent cleavage of saccharopine to L- lysine and 2-oxoglutarate, the final step in the alpha-aminoadipate (AAA) pathway for lysine biosynthesis. From Saccharomyces cerevisiae (strain ATCC 204508 / S288c) (Baker's yeast).
   1863..2576    +  CDS            GFP: Aequoria victoria green fluorescent protein
   2597..2784    +  terminator     ADH1 terminator: S. cerevisiae ADH1; transcription terminator for the S. cerevisiae alcohol dehydrogenase 1 (ADH1) gene
   2789..2807    -  promoter       T7 promoter: promoter for bacteriophage T7 RNA polymerase
   2815..2970    +  CDS            lacZα (fragment): LacZα fragment of β-galactosidase; lacZ fragment
   2974..3402    +  rep_origin     f1 ori (sequence partly withheld): f1 bacteriophage origin of replication; arrow indicates direction of (+) strand synthesis
   3430..3481    -  misc_feature   bom (fragment): basis of mobility region from pBR322
   3637..5349    -  CDS            ADE2: PUR6_YEAST - Experimental evidence at protein level: Swiss-Prot protein existence level 1. From Saccharomyces cerevisiae (strain ATCC 204508 / S288c) (Baker's yeast).
   5350..5725    -  promoter       ADE2 promoter: S. cerevisiae ADE2
   5736..5849    +  rep_origin     f1 ori (fragment): f1 bacteriophage origin of replication; arrow indicates direction of (+) strand synthesis
   5850..5949    -  misc_feature   bom (fragment): basis of mobility region from pBR322
   6051..6086    -  CDS            rop (fragment): Rop protein, which maintains plasmids at low copy number; rop
   6399..7493    -  CDS            LEU2: 3-isopropylmalate dehydrogenase, required for leucine biosynthesis; S. cerevisiae LEU2; yeast auxotrophic marker
   7494..7901    -  promoter       LEU2 promoter: S. cerevisiae LEU2
   8069..8173    +  promoter       AmpR promoter: bla
   8174..9034    +  CDS            AmpR: β-lactamase; bla; confers resistance to ampicillin, carbenicillin, and related antibiotics
   9205..9793    +  rep_origin     ori: high-copy-number ColE1/pMB1/pBR322/pUC origin of replication
   9976..10068   +  CDS            lacI (fragment): lac repressor; lacI; The lac repressor binds to the lac operator to inhibit transcription in E. coli. This inhibition can be relieved by adding lactose or isopropyl-β-D-thiogalactopyranoside (IPTG).
  10081..10102   +  protein_bind   CAP binding site: CAP binding activates transcription in the presence of cAMP. E. coli catabolite activator protein
  10117..10147   +  promoter       lac promoter: promoter for the E. coli lac operon
  10155..10171   +  protein_bind   lac operator: The lac repressor binds to the lac operator to inhibit transcription in E. coli. This inhibition can be relieved by adding lactose or isopropyl-β-D-thiogalactopyranoside (IPTG). lac repressor encoded by lacI
  10216..10234   +  promoter       T3 promoter: promoter for bacteriophage T3 RNA polymerase
  10247..3       +  misc_feature   MCS (fragment) (across the origin): pBluescript multiple cloning site
