[The description below was written by a language model from this plasmid's Addgene catalogue record and pLannotate feature annotations shown in this document.]
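Description:
pRH3069 is a yeast integrating plasmid (YIp) of about 10.3 kb, built on the pRH3022 backbone for expression in Saccharomyces cerevisiae. No yeast replication origin (2μ or CEN/ARS) appears in the feature table, consistent with its YIp designation: it must recombine into the genome to be stably inherited. It carries two yeast markers, each with its native promoter: ADE2 and LEU2. The "ADE2-LEU2" naming suggests these provide the homology for integration and the auxotrophic selection, although the record does not spell out which locus is targeted or how the plasmid is linearised. In E. coli the plasmid is maintained at high copy from a ColE1/pUC-type origin and selected with ampicillin through the bla gene. Remnants of pBluescript-style and pBR322-derived backbones are also present (f1 ori, lacZα and lac promoter/operator fragments, T3 and T7 promoters, bom and rop fragments) and have no role in the yeast experiment.

The payload is a single expression cassette in which the strong constitutive TDH3 (GAP) promoter drives the LYS1 open reading frame, encoding saccharopine dehydrogenase, the last enzyme of the lysine biosynthetic pathway. It carries the W151V substitution and is fused at its C-terminus to GFP, with the ADH1 terminator ending the transcript. The mutant fusion is described as a protein quality control substrate. The associated study concerns proteins that remain functional yet are degraded, so the GFP tag presumably allows steady-state level and turnover of the lys1-W151V protein to be followed by fluorescence or immunodetection. It is listed together with an associated control.
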