Addgene plasmid #210163: pRH3069
Purpose: Protein quality control substrate and associated control YIp ADE2-LEU2 pTDH3::lys1-W151V-GFP::tADH1
Depositing lab: Randy Hampton. Depositing organization: University of California, San Diego (UCSD). Publication: Exploring the "misfolding problem" by systematic discovery and analysis of functional-but-degraded proteins. Flagg MP, Lam B, Lam DK, Le TM, Kao A, Slaiwa YI, Hampton RY. Mol Biol Cell. 2023 Dec 1;34(13):ar125. doi: 10.1091/mbc.E23-06-0248. Epub 2023 Sep 20. PubMed 37729018.
Backbone
  Vector backbone: pRH3022
  Vector type: Yeast Expression
Growth in bacteria
  Bacterial resistance: Ampicillin, 100 μg/mL
  Growth temperature: 37°C
  Growth strain: DH5alpha
  Copy number: High Copy
Gene/Insert
  Gene/Insert name: YIp ADE2-LEU2 pTDH3::lys1-W151V-GFP::tADH1
  Species: S. cerevisiae (budding yeast)
  Mutation: W151V
  Entrez Gene: LYS1 (a.k.a. YIR034C)
  Cloning method: Gibson Cloning
Terms and licenses: Academic/Nonprofit Terms; Industry Terms: Not Available to Industry
How to cite: pRH3069 was a gift from Randy Hampton (Addgene plasmid # 210163 ; http://n2t.net/addgene:210163 ; RRID:Addgene_210163)
